Addgene plasmid #69804: Beta1-GFP in pHcgreen
Purpose: Expresses Beta1-GFP integrin for normal cell transfection
Depositing lab: Martin Humphries. Depositing organization: University of Manchester. Publication: Quantification of integrin receptor agonism by fluorescence lifetime imaging. Parsons M, Messent AJ, Humphries JD, Deakin NO, Humphries MJ. J Cell Sci. 2008 Feb 1;121(Pt 3):265-71. doi: 10.1242/jcs.018440. PubMed 18216331.
Backbone
  Vector backbone: pHcRed1-N1/1
  Backbone manufacturer: Clontech
  Backbone size w/o insert (bp): 4700
  Modifications to backbone: after cloning Beta1 into pHcRed the RFp fluorophore sequence was excised usin Age1 and Not1, and the GFP sequence from pEGFPN1 cloned into the pHcRed backbone using the same restriction sites
  Vector type: Mammalian Expression
  Selectable markers: Neomycin (select with G418)
Growth in bacteria
  Bacterial resistance: Kanamycin, 50 μg/mL
  Growth temperature: 37°C
  Growth strain: DH5alpha
  Copy number: Unknown
Gene/Insert
  Gene/Insert name: Beta1A integrin (alt name: ITGB1)
  Species: H. sapiens (human)
  Insert size (bp): 3700
  GenBank ID: NM_002211.3
  Entrez Gene: ITGB1 (a.k.a. CD29, FNRB, GPIIA, MDF2, MSK12, VLA-BETA, VLAB)
  Promoter: CMV
  Tag / fusion protein: GFP
  Cloning method: Restriction Enzyme; 5′ cloning site Kpn1 (unknown if destroyed); 3′ cloning site Age1 (unknown if destroyed)
  Sequencing primers: 5′ CMV-F; 3′ SV40A-R
Terms and licenses: Academic/Nonprofit Terms; Industry Terms: Not Available to Industry
How to cite: Beta1-GFP in pHcgreen was a gift from Martin Humphries (Addgene plasmid # 69804 ; http://n2t.net/addgene:69804 ; RRID:Addgene_69804)
