[The description below was written by a language model from this plasmid's Addgene catalogue record and pLannotate feature annotations shown in this document.]
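Description:
Beta1-GFP in pHcgreen is a mammalian expression plasmid for producing human integrin beta1A (ITGB1) fused at its C-terminus to GFP. It is built on the Clontech pHcRed1-N1/1 backbone. According to the record, the beta1 coding sequence was first cloned into this vector between KpnI and AgeI. The HcRed fluorophore was then excised with AgeI and NotI and replaced with the GFP sequence from pEGFP-N1, hence the "pHcgreen" name. In the sequenced 7,153 nt plasmid, the CMV immediate-early enhancer and promoter sit upstream of a remnant of the multiple cloning site. This is followed by the ITGB1 open reading frame, a short linker region, the EGFP coding sequence and the SV40 polyadenylation signal. The annotated ITGB1 coding region spans about 2.4 kb, which is shorter than the 3.7 kb insert size listed in the catalogue entry; the record does not explain the difference.

The plasmid is propagated in E. coli through a high-copy ColE1/pUC-type origin, and it also carries an f1 origin. A single NeoR/KanR (aminoglycoside phosphotransferase) gene serves both hosts. The bacterial bla promoter drives it for kanamycin selection, and the SV40 early promoter drives it for G418 selection of stably transfected mammalian cells, with an HSV TK polyadenylation signal downstream. The small large T antigen, ble and bGH poly(A) fragments in the annotation are most likely backbone remnants or annotation artefacts rather than functional elements.

The stated purpose is expression of fluorescently tagged beta1 integrin by standard cell transfection. The associated publication concerns quantifying integrin receptor agonism by fluorescence lifetime imaging, which points to use of the fusion in fluorescence-based measurements of integrin behaviour in cells.
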