Features (pLannotate 1.2.2; 15 found; start..end, strand, type, name):
     61..364     +  enhancer       CMV enhancer: human cytomegalovirus immediate early enhancer
    365..568     +  promoter       CMV promoter: human cytomegalovirus (CMV) immediate early promoter
    591..650     +  misc_feature   MCS (fragment): multiple cloning site
    651..3044    +  CDS            ITGB1: ITB1_HUMAN - Also known as FNRB, MDF2, MSK12. Experimental evidence at protein level: Swiss-Prot protein existence level 1. (Microbial infection) In case of HIV-1 infection, integrin ITGA5:ITGB1 binding to extracellular viral Tat protein seems to enhance angiogenesis in Kaposi's sarcoma lesions. From Homo sapiens (Human).
   3099..3818    +  CDS            EGFP: the original enhanced GFP (Yang et al., 1996) mammalian codon-optimized
   3835..3918    +  CDS            large T antigen (fragment): large T antigen from SV40 (simian virus 40)
   3941..4062    +  polyA_signal   SV40 poly(A) signal: SV40 polyadenylation signal
   4096..4524    -  rep_origin     f1 ori (sequence partly withheld): f1 bacteriophage origin of replication; arrow indicates direction of (+) strand synthesis
   4551..4655    +  promoter       AmpR promoter: bla
   4657..5014    +  promoter       SV40 promoter: SV40 enhancer and early promoter
   5049..5843    +  CDS            NeoR/KanR: aminoglycoside phosphotransferase from Tn5; aph(3')-II (or nptII); confers resistance to neomycin, kanamycin, and G418 (Geneticin®)
   5864..6016    +  CDS            ble (fragment): BLE_KLEPN - Experimental evidence at protein level: Swiss-Prot protein existence level 1. Binding protein with a strong affinity to the bleomycin family of antibiotics. Binds to CL990; an antimitotic-antibiotic compound. From Klebsiella pneumoniae.
   6075..6122    +  polyA_signal   HSV TK poly(A) signal: herpes simplex virus thymidine kinase polyadenylation signal (Cole and Stacy, 1985)
   6213..6229    -  polyA_signal   bGH poly(A) signal (fragment): bovine growth hormone polyadenylation signal
   6451..7039    +  rep_origin     ori: high-copy-number ColE1/pMB1/pBR322/pUC origin of replication
>Addgene plasmid #69804 | Beta1-GFP in pHcgreen | addgene full sequence | sequence record 266008 | Addgene NGS Result
TAGTTATTAATAGTAATCAATTACGGGGTCATTAGTTCATAGCCCATATATGGAGTTCCGCGTTACATAA
CTTACGGTAAATGGCCCGCCTGGCTGACCGCCCAACGACCCCCGCCCATTGACGTCAATAATGACGTATG
TTCCCATAGTAACGCCAATAGGGACTTTCCATTGACGTCAATGGGTGGAGTATTTACGGTAAACTGCCCA
CTTGGCAGTACATCAAGTGTATCATATGCCAAGTACGCCCCCTATTGACGTCAATGACGGTAAATGGCCC
GCCTGGCATTATGCCCAGTACATGACCTTATGGGACTTTCCTACTTGGCAGTACATCTACGTATTAGTCA
TCGCTATTACCATGGTGATGCGGTTTTGGCAGTACATCAATGGGCGTGGATAGCGGTTTGACTCACGGGG
ATTTCCAAGTCTCCACCCCATTGACGTCAATGGGAGTTTGTTTTGGCACCAAAATCAACGGGACTTTCCA
AAATGTCGTAACAACTCCGCCCCATTGACGCAAATGGGCGGTAGGCGTGTACGGTGGGAGGTCTATATAA
GCAGAGCTGGTTTAGTGAACCGTCAGATCCGCTAGCGCTACCGGACTCAGATCTCGAGCTCAAGCTTCGA
ATTCTGCAGTCGACGGTACCATGAATTTACAACCAATTTTCTGGATTGGACTGATCAGTTCAGTTTGCTG
TGTGTTTGCTCAAACAGATGAAAATAGATGTTTAAAAGCAAATGCCAAATCATGTGGAGAATGTATACAA
GCAGGGCCAAATTGTGGGTGGTGCACAAATTCAACATTTTTACAGGAAGGAATGCCTACTTCTGCACGAT
GTGATGATTTAGAAGCCTTAAAAAAGAAGGGTTGCCCTCCAGATGACATAGAAAATCCCAGAGGCTCCAA
AGATATAAAGAAAAATAAAAATGTAACCAACCGTAGCAAAGGAACAGCAGAGAAGCTCAAGCCAGAGGAT
ATTACTCAGATCCAACCACAGCAGTTGGTTTTGCGATTAAGATCAGGGGAGCCACAGACATTTACATTAA
AATTCAAGAGAGCTGAAGACTATCCCATTGACCTCTACTACCTTATGGACCTGTCTTACTCAATGAAAGA
CGATTTGGAGAATGTAAAAAGTCTTGGAACAGATCTGATGAATGAAATGAGGAGGATTACTTCGGACTTC
AGAATTGGATTTGGCTCATTTGTGGAAAAGACTGTGATGCCTTACATTAGCACAACACCAGCTAAGCTCA
GGAACCCTTGCACAAGTGAACAGAACTGCACCAGCCCATTTAGCTACAAAAATGTGCTCAGTCTTACTAA
TAAAGGAGAAGTATTTAATGAACTTGTTGGAAAACAGCGCATATCTGGAAATTTGGATTCTCCAGAAGGT
GGTTTCGATGCCATCATGCAAGTTGCAGTTTGTGGATCACTGATTGGCTGGAGGAATGTTACACGGCTGC
TGGTGTTTTCCACAGATGCCGGGTTTCACTTTGCTGGAGATGGGAAACTTGGTGGCATTGTTTTACCAAA
TGATGGACAATGTCACCTGGAAAATAATATGTACACAATGAGCCATTATTATGATTATCCTTCTATTGCT
CACCTTGTCCAGAAACTGAGTGAAAATAATATTCAGACAATTTTTGCAGTTACTGAAGAATTTCAGCCTG
TTTACAAGGAGCTGAAAAACTTGATCCCTAAGTCAGCAGTAGGAACATTATCTGCAAATTCTAGCAATGT
AATTCAGTTGATCATTGATGCATACAATTCCCTTTCCTCAGAAGTCATTTTGGAAAACGGCAAATTGTCA
GAAGGAGTAACAATAAGTTACAAATCTTACTGCAAGAACGGGGTGAATGGAACAGGGGAAAATGGAAGAA
AATGTTCCAATATTTCCATTGGAGATGAGGTTCAATTTGAAATTAGCATAACTTCAAATAAGTGTCCAAA
AAAGGATTCTGACAGCTTTAAAATTAGGCCTCTGGGCTTTACGGAGGAAGTAGAGGTTATTCTTCAGTAC
ATCTGTGAATGTGAATGCCAAAGCGAAGGCATCCCTGAAAGTCCCAAGTGTCATGAAGGAAATGGGACAT
TTGAGTGTGGCGCGTGCAGGTGCAATGAAGGGCGTGTTGGTAGACATTGTGAATGCAGCACAGATGAAGT
TAACAGTGAAGACATGGATGCTTACTGCAGGAAAGAAAACAGTTCAGAAATCTGCAGTAACAATGGAGAG
TGCGTCTGCGGACAGTGTGTTTGTAGGAAGAGGGATAATACAAATGAAATTTATTCTGGCAAATTCTGCG
AGTGTGATAATTTCAACTGTGATAGATCCAATGGCTTAATTTGTGGAGGAAATGGTGTTTGCAAGTGTCG
TGTGTGTGAGTGCAACCCCAACTACACTGGCAGTGCATGTGACTGTTCTTTGGATACTAGTACTTGTGAA
GCCAGCAACGGACAGATCTGCAATGGCCGGGGCATCTGCGAGTGTGGTGTCTGTAAGTGTACAGATCCGA
AGTTTCAAGGGCAAACGTGTGAGATGTGTCAGACCTGCCTTGGTGTCTGTGCTGAGCATAAAGAATGTGT
TCAGTGCAGAGCCTTCAATAAAGGAGAAAAGAAAGACACATGCACACAGGAATGTTCCTATTTTAACATT
ACCAAGGTAGAAAGTCGGGACAAATTACCCCAGCCGGTCCAACCTGATCCTGTGTCCCATTGTAAGGAGA
AGGATGTTGACGACTGTTGGTTCTATTTTACGTATTCAGTGAATGGGAACAACGAGGTCATGGTTCATGT
TGTGGAGAATCCAGAGTGTCCCACTGGTCCAGACATCATTCCAATTGTAGCTGGTGTGGTTGCTGGAATT
GTTCTTATTGGCCTTGCATTACTGCTGATATGGAAGCTTTTAATGATAATTCATGACAGAAGGGAGTTTG
CTAAATTTGAAAAGGAGAAAATGAATGCCAAATGGGACACGGGTGAAAATCCTATTTATAAGAGTGCCGT
AACAACTGTGGTCAATCCGAAGTATGAGGGAAAAGGAGGGGGGGGGGCCCGGAGGCGGGGGGAGGCGGGG
GATCCACCGGTCGCCACCATGGTGAGCAAGGGCGAGGAGCTGTTCACCGGGGTGGTGCCCATCCTGGTCG
AGCTGGACGGCGACGTAAACGGCCACAAGTTCAGCGTGTCCGGCGAGGGCGAGGGCGATGCCACCTACGG
CAAGCTGACCCTGAAGTTCATCTGCACCACCGGCAAGCTGCCCGTGCCCTGGCCCACCCTCGTGACCACC
CTGACCTACGGCGTGCAGTGCTTCAGCCGCTACCCCGACCACATGAAGCAGCACGACTTCTTCAAGTCCG
CCATGCCCGAAGGCTACGTCCAGGAGCGCACCATCTTCTTCAAGGACGACGGCAACTACAAGACCCGCGC
CGAGGTGAAGTTCGAGGGCGACACCCTGGTGAACCGCATCGAGCTGAAGGGCATCGACTTCAAGGAGGAC
GGCAACATCCTGGGGCACAAGCTGGAGTACAACTACAACAGCCACAACGTCTATATCATGGCCGACAAGC
AGAAGAACGGCATCAAGGTGAACTTCAAGATCCGCCACAACATCGAGGACGGCAGCGTGCAGCTCGCCGA
CCACTACCAGCAGAACACCCCCATCGGCGACGGCCCCGTGCTGCTGCCCGACAACCACTACCTGAGCACC
CAGTCCGCCCTGAGCAAAGACCCCAACGAGAAGCGCGATCACATGGTCCTGCTGGAGTTCGTGACCGCCG
CCGGGATCACTCTCGGCATGGACGAGCTGTACAAGTAAAGCGGCCGCGACTCTAGATCATAATCAGCCAT
ACCACATTTGTAGAGGTTTTACTTGCTTTAAAAAACCTCCCACACCTCCCCCTGAACCTGAAACATAAAA
TGAATGCAATTGTTGTTGTTAACTTGTTTATTGCAGCTTATAATGGTTACAAATAAAGCAATAGCATCAC
AAATTTCACAAATAAAGCATTTTTTTCACTGCATTCTAGTTGTGGTTTGTCCAAACTCATCAATGTATCT
TAAGGCGTAAATTGTAAGCGTTAATATTTTGTTAAAATTCGCGTTAAATTTTTGTTAAATCAGCTCATTT
TTTAACCAATAGGCCGAAATCGGCAAAATCCCTTATAAATCAAAAGAATAGACCGAGATAGGGT
[37 nt withheld, positions 4195-4231]
AAAGAACGTGGACTCCAACGTCAAAGG
[49 nt withheld, positions 4259-4307]
T
[91 nt withheld, positions 4309-4399]
G
[124 nt withheld, positions 4401-4524]
CAGGTGGCACTTTTCGGGGAAATGTGCGCGGAACCCCTATTTGTTTATTTTTCTAAATACATTCAAATAT
GTATCCGCTCATGAGACAATAACCCTGATAAATGCTTCAATAATATTGAAAAAGGAAGAGTCCTGAGGCG
GAAAGAACCAGCTGTGGAATGTGTGTCAGTTAGGGTGTGGAAAGTCCCCAGGCTCCCCAGCAGGCAGAAG
TATGCAAAGCATGCATCTCAATTAGTCAGCAACCAGGTGTGGAAAGTCCCCAGGCTCCCCAGCAGGCAGA
AGTATGCAAAGCATGCATCTCAATTAGTCAGCAACCATAGTCCCGCCCCTAACTCCGCCCATCCCGCCCC
TAACTCCGCCCAGTTCCGCCCATTCTCCGCCCCATGGCTGACTAATTTTTTTTATTTATGCAGAGGCCGA
GGCCGCCTCGGCCTCTGAGCTATTCCAGAAGTAGTGAGGAGGCTTTTTTGGAGGCCTAGGCTTTTGCAAA
GATCGATCAAGAGACAGGATGAGGATCGTTTCGCATGATTGAACAAGATGGATTGCACGCAGGTTCTCCG
GCCGCTTGGGTGGAGAGGCTATTCGGCTATGACTGGGCACAACAGACAATCGGCTGCTCTGATGCCGCCG
TGTTCCGGCTGTCAGCGCAGGGGCGCCCGGTTCTTTTTGTCAAGACCGACCTGTCCGGTGCCCTGAATGA
ACTGCAAGACGAGGCAGCGCGGCTATCGTGGCTGGCCACGACGGGCGTTCCTTGCGCAGCTGTGCTCGAC
GTTGTCACTGAAGCGGGAAGGGACTGGCTGCTATTGGGCGAAGTGCCGGGGCAGGATCTCCTGTCATCTC
ACCTTGCTCCTGCCGAGAAAGTATCCATCATGGCTGATGCAATGCGGCGGCTGCATACGCTTGATCCGGC
TACCTGCCCATTCGACCACCAAGCGAAACATCGCATCGAGCGAGCACGTACTCGGATGGAAGCCGGTCTT
GTCGATCAGGATGATCTGGACGAAGAGCATCAGGGGCTCGCGCCAGCCGAACTGTTCGCCAGGCTCAAGG
CGAGCATGCCCGACGGCGAGGATCTCGTCGTGACCCATGGCGATGCCTGCTTGCCGAATATCATGGTGGA
AAATGGCCGCTTTTCTGGATTCATCGACTGTGGCCGGCTGGGTGTGGCGGACCGCTATCAGGACATAGCG
TTGGCTACCCGTGATATTGCTGAAGAGCTTGGCGGCGAATGGGCTGACCGCTTCCTCGTGCTTTACGGTA
TCGCCGCTCCCGATTCGCAGCGCATCGCCTTCTATCGCCTTCTTGACGAGTTCTTCTGAGCGGGACTCTG
GGGTTCGAAATGACCGACCAAGCGACGCCCAACCTGCCATCACGAGATTTCGATTCCACCGCCGCCTTCT
ATGAAAGGTTGGGCTTCGGAATCGTTTTCCGGGACGCCGGCTGGATGATCCTCCAGCGCGGGGATCTCAT
GCTGGAGTTCTTCGCCCACCCTAGGGGGAGGCTAACTGAAACACGGAAGGAGACAATACCGGAAGGAACC
CGCGCTATGACGGCAATAAAAAGACAGAATAAAACGCACGGTGTTGGGTCGTTTGTTCATAAACGCGGGG
TTCGGTCCCAGGGCTGGCACTCTGTCGATACCCCACCGAGACCCCATTGGGGCCAATACGCCCGCGTTTC
TTCCTTTTCCCCACCCCACCCCCCAAGTTCGGGTGAAGGCCCAGGGCTCGCAGCCAACGTCGGGGCGGCA
GGCCCTGCCATAGCCTCAGGTTACTCATATATACTTTAGATTGATTTAAAACTTCATTTTTAATTTAAAA
GGATCTAGGTGAAGATCCTTTTTGATAATCTCATGACCAAAATCCCTTAACGTGAGTTTTCGTTCCACTG
AGCGTCAGACCCCGTAGAAAAGATCAAAGGATCTTCTTGAGATCCTTTTTTTCTGCGCGTAATCTGCTGC
TTGCAAACAAAAAAACCACCGCTACCAGCGGTGGTTTGTTTGCCGGATCAAGAGCTACCAACTCTTTTTC
CGAAGGTAACTGGCTTCAGCAGAGCGCAGATACCAAATACTGTTCTTCTAGTGTAGCCGTAGTTAGGCCA
CCACTTCAAGAACTCTGTAGCACCGCCTACATACCTCGCTCTGCTAATCCTGTTACCAGTGGCTGCTGCC
AGTGGCGATAAGTCGTGTCTTACCGGGTTGGACTCAAGACGATAGTTACCGGATAAGGCGCAGCGGTCGG
GCTGAACGGGGGGTTCGTGCACACAGCCCAGCTTGGAGCGAACGACCTACACCGAACTGAGATACCTACA
GCGTGAGCTATGAGAAAGCGCCACGCTTCCCGAAGGGAGAAAGGCGGACAGGTATCCGGTAAGCGGCAGG
GTCGGAACAGGAGAGCGCACGAGGGAGCTTCCAGGGGGAAACGCCTGGTATCTTTATAGTCCTGTCGGGT
TTCGCCACCTCTGACTTGAGCGTCGATTTTTGTGATGCTCGTCAGGGGGGCGGAGCCTATGGAAAAACGC
CAGCAACGCGGCCTTTTTACGGTTCCTGGCCTTTTGCTGGCCTTTTGCTCACATGTTCTTTCCTGCGTTA
TCCCCTGATTCTGTGGATAACCGTATTACCGCCATGCAT
