>Addgene plasmid #69804 | Beta1-GFP in pHcgreen | addgene partial sequence | sequence record 125518 | CMV-F 5'-CGCAAATGGGCGGTAGGCGTG-3'
GCGAGCTGGTTAGTGAACCGTCAGATCCGCTAGCGCTACCGGACTCAGATCTCGAGCTCAAGCTTCGAAT
TCTGCAGTCGACGGTACCATGAATTTACAACCAATTTTCTGGATTGGACTGATCAGTTCAGTTTGCTGTG
TGTTTGCTCAAACAGATGAAAATAGATGTTTAAAAGCAAATGCCAAATCATGTGGAGAATGTATACAAGC
AGGGCCAAATTGTGGGTGGTGCACAAATTCAACATTTTTACAGGAAGGAATGCCTACTTCTGCACGATGT
GATGATTTAGAAGCCTTAAAAAAGAAGGGTTGCCCTCCAGATGACATAGAAAATCCCAGAGGCTCCAAAG
ATATAAAGAAAAATAAAAATGTAACCAACCGTAGCAAAGGAACAGCAGAGAAGCTCAAGCCAGAGGATAT
TACTCAGATCCAACCACAGCAGTTGGTTTTGCGATTAAGATCAGGGGAGCCACAGACATTTACATTAAAA
TTCAAGAGAGCTGAAGACTATCCCATTGACCTCTACTACCTTATGGACCTGTCTTACTCAATGAAAGACG
ATTTGGAGAATGTAAAAAGTCTTGGAACAGATCTGATGAATGAAATGAGGAGGATTACTTCGGACTTCAG
AATTGGATTTGGCTCATTTGTGGAAAAGACTGTGATGCCTTACATTAGCACAACACCAGCTAAGCTCAGG
AACCCTTGCACAAGTGAACAGAACTGCACCAGCCCATTTAGCTACAAAAATGTGCTCAGTCTTACTAATA
AAGGAGAAGTATTTAATGAACTTGTTGGAAAACAGCGCATATCTGGAAATTTGGATTCTCCAGAAGGTGG
TTTCGATGCCATCATGCAAGTTGCAGTTTGTGGATCACTGATTGGCTGGAGGAATGTTACACGGCTGCTG
GTGTTTTCCACAGATGCCGGGTTTCACTTTGCTGGAGATGGGAAACTTGGTGGCATTGTTTTACCAAATG
ATGGACAATGTCACCTGGAAAATAATATGTACACAATGAGCCATTATTATGATT
