>Addgene plasmid #69804 | Beta1-GFP in pHcgreen | addgene partial sequence | sequence record 148014 | SV40pA-R 5'-GAAATTTGTGATGCTATTGC-3'
TTTAACAACAACAATTGCATTCATTTTATGTTTCAGGTTCAGGGGGAGGTGTGGGAGGTTTTTTAAAGCA
AGTAAAACCTCTACAAATGTGGTATGGCTGATTATGATCTAGAGTCGCGGCCGCTTTACTTGTACAGCTC
GTCCATGCCGAGAGTGATCCCGGCGGCGGTCACGAACTCCAGCAGGACCATGTGATCGCGCTTCTCGTTG
GGGTCTTTGCTCAGGGCGGACTGGGTGCTCAGGTAGTGGTTGTCGGGCAGCAGCACGGGGCCGTCGCCGA
TGGGGGTGTTCTGCTGGTAGTGGTCGGCGAGCTGCACGCTGCCGTCCTCGATGTTGTGGCGGATCTTGAA
GTTCACCTTGATGCCGTTCTTCTGCTTGTCGGCCATGATATAGACGTTGTGGCTGTTGTAGTTGTACTCC
AGCTTGTGCCCCAGGATGTTGCCGTCCTCCTTGAAGTCGATGCCCTTCAGCTCGATGCGGTTCACCAGGG
TGTCGCCCTCGAACTTCACCTCGGCGCGGGTCTTGTAGTTGCCGTCGTCCTTGAAGAAGATGGTGCGCTC
CTGGACGTAGCCTTCGGGCATGGCGGACTTGAAGAAGTCGTGCTGCTTCATGTGGTCGGGGTAGCGGCTG
AAGCACTGCACGCCGTAGGTCAGGGTGGTCACGAGGGTGGGCCAGGGCACGGGCAGCTTGCCGGTGGTGC
AGATGAACTTCAGGGTCAGCTTGCCGTAGGTGGCATCGCCCTCGCCCTCGCCGGACACGCTGAACTTGTG
GCCGTTTACGTCGCCGTCCAGCTCGACCAGGATGGGCACCACCCCGGTGAACAGCTCCTCGCCCTTGCTC
ACCATGGTGGCGACCGGTGGATCCCCCGCCTCCCCCCGCCTCCGGGCC
